>Addgene plasmid #162906 | C232-E29: attB2r-mClover3-attB3 | addgene full sequence | sequence record 330926 | Addgene NGS Result
TTAACGCTAGCATGGATGTTTTCCCAGTCACGACGTTGTAAAACGACGGCCAGTCTTAAAATTCGAGCTC
GGTCCGATATCCTTAAGCTCGGGCCCTGCAGCTCTAGAGCTCGAATTCTACAGGTCACTAATACCATCTA
AGTAGTTGGTTCATAGTGACTGCATATGTTGTGTTTTACAGTATTATGTAGTCTGTTTTTTATGCAAAAT
CTAATTTAATATATTGATATTTATATCATTTTACGTTTCTCGTTCAACTTTCTTGTACAAAGTGGGCGGT
GTGTCGAAGGGCGAAGAACTCTTTACCGGAGTGGTGCCGATTCTGGTGGAACTGGACGGAGATGTCAACG
GTCATAAGTTCTCCGTCCGGGGAGAAGGAGAGGGCGATGCCACTAACGGGAAGCTCACGCTGAAATTCAT
CTGCACCACTGGGAAGCTTCCGGTGCCCTGGCCTACCCTCGTCACCACCTTCGGTTACGGGGTGGCCTGT
TTCTCACGGTACCCAGACCACATGAAACAACATGACTTCTTTAAGTCCGCAATGCCCGAGGGATACGTGC
AGGAACGCACCATCAGCTTCAAGGACGACGGCACTTACAAGACTAGAGCCGAAGTCAAGTTCGAGGGAGA
TACACTCGTGAACAGGATCGAACTGAAGGGCATTGATTTCAAGGAGGACGGCAACATTCTGGGCCACAAG
TTGGAGTACAACTTCAATTCCCACTACGTGTACATCACCGCGGACAAGCAGAAGAACTGCATCAAGGCCA
ACTTCAAGATCCGCCACAACGTGGAGGATGGATCGGTCCAGCTGGCGGATCACTACCAGCAAAACACCCC
CATTGGCGACGGTCCTGTGCTGCTGCCTGACAACCACTACCTGAGCCACCAGTCCAAGTTGTCCAAAGAC
CCGAATGAGAAGCGGGACCACATGGTGCTGCTGGAATTCGTGACTGCCGCTGGAATCACCCATGGGATGG
ACGAGCTGTATAAGTAATCAACTTTATTATACAAAGTTGGCATTATAAAAAAGCATTGCTTATCAATTTG
TTGCAACGAACAGGTCACTATCAGTCAAAATAAAATCATTATTTGGAGCTCCATGGTAGCGTTAACGCGG
CCGCGATATCGGTACCCGGGGATCCTCTAGACCAGCCAGGACAGAAATGCCTCGACTTCGCTGCTACCCA
AGGTTGCCGGGTGACGCACACCGTGGAAACGGATGAAGGCACGAACCCAGTGGACATAAGCCTGTTCGGT
TCGTAAGCTGTAATGCAAGTAGCGTATGCGCTCACGCAACTGGTCCAGAACCTTGACCGAACGCAGCGGT
GGTAACGGCGCAGTGGCGGTTTTCATGGCTTGTTATGACTGTTTTTTTGGGGTACAGTCTATGCCTCGGG
CATCCAAGCAGCAAGCGCGTTACGCCGTGGGTCGATGTTTGATGTTATGGAGCAGCAACGATGTTACGCA
GCAGGGCAGTCGCCCTAAAACAAAGTTAAACATTATGAGGGAAGCGGTGATCGCCGAAGTATCGACTCAA
CTATCAGAGGTAGTTGGCGTCATCGAGCGCCATCTCGAACCGACGTTGCTGGCCGTACATTTGTACGGCT
CCGCAGTGGATGGCGGCCTGAAGCCACACAGTGATATTGATTTGCTGGTTACGGTGACCGTAAGGCTTGA
TGAAACAACGCGGCGAGCTTTGATCAACGACCTTTTGGAAACTTCGGCTTCCCCTGGAGAGAGCGAGATT
CTCCGCGCTGTAGAAGTCACCATTGTTGTGCACGACGACATCATTCCGTGGCGTTATCCAGCTAAGCGCG
AACTGCAATTTGGAGAATGGCAGCGCAATGACATTCTTGCAGGTATCTTCGAGCCAGCCACGATCGACAT
TGATCTGGCTATCTTGCTGACAAAAGCAAGAGAACATAGCGTTGCCTTGGTAGGTCCAGCGGCGGAGGAA
CTCTTTGATCCGGTTCCTGAACAGGATCTATTTGAGGCGCTAAATGAAACCTTAACGCTATGGAACTCGC
CGCCCGACTGGGCTGGCGATGAGCGAAATGTAGTGCTTACGTTGTCCCGCATTTGGTACAGCGCAGTAAC
CGGCAAAATCGCGCCGAAGGATGTCGCTGCCGACTGGGCAATGGAGCGCCTGCCGGCCCAGTATCAGCCC
GTCATACTTGAAGCTAGACAGGCTTATCTTGGACAAGAAGAAGATCGCTTGGCCTCGCGCGCAGATCAGT
TGGAAGAATTTGTCCACTACGTGAAAGGCGAGATCACCAAGGTAGTCGGCAAATAACCCTCGAGCCACCC
ATGACCAAAATCCCTTAACGTGAGTTACGCGTCGTTCCACTGAGCGTCAGACCCCGTAGAAAAGATCAAA
GGATCTTCTTGAGATCCTTTTTTTCTGCGCGTAATCTGCTGCTTGCAAACAAAAAAACCACCGCTACCAG
CGGTGGTTTGTTTGCCGGATCAAGAGCTACCAACTCTTTTTCCGAAGGTAACTGGCTTCAGCAGAGCGCA
GATACCAAATACTGTTCTTCTAGTGTAGCCGTAGTTAGGCCACCACTTCAAGAACTCTGTAGCACCGCCT
ACATACCTCGCTCTGCTAATCCTGTTACCAGTGGCTGCTGCCAGTGGCGATAAGTCGTGTCTTACCGGGT
TGGACTCAAGACGATAGTTACCGGATAAGGCGCAGCGGTCGGGCTGAACGGGGGGTTCGTGCACACAGCC
CAGCTTGGAGCGAACGACCTACACCGAACTGAGATACCTACAGCGTGAGCTATGAGAAAGCGCCACGCTT
CCCGAAGGGAGAAAGGCGGACAGGTATCCGGTAAGCGGCAGGGTCGGAACAGGAGAGCGCACGAGGGAGC
TTCCAGGGGGAAACGCCTGGTATCTTTATAGTCCTGTCGGGTTTCGCCACCTCTGACTTGAGCGTCGATT
TTTGTGATGCTCGTCAGGGGGGCGGAGCCTATGGAAAAACGCCAGCAACGCGGCCTTTTTACGGTTCCTG
GCCTTTTGCTGGCCTTTTGCTCACATGTTCTTTCCTGCGTTATCCCCTGATTCTGTGGATAACCGTATTA
CCGCCTTTGAGTGAGCTGATACCGCTCGCCGCAGCCGAACGACCGAGCGCAGCGAGTCAGTGAGCGAGGA
AGCGGAAGAGCGCCCAATACGCAAACCGCCTCTCCCCGCGCGTTGGCCGATTCATTAATGCAGCTGGCAC
GACAGGTTTCCCGACTGGAAAGCGGGCAGTGAGCGCAACGCAATTAATACGCGTACCGCTAGCCAGGAAG
AGTTTGTAGAAACGCAAAAAGGCCATCCGTCAGGATGGCCTTCTGCTTAGTTTGATGCCTGGCAGTTTAT
GGCGGGCGTCCTGCCCGCCACCCTCCGGGCCGTTGCTTCACAACGTTCAAATCCGCTCCCGGCGGATTTG
TCCTACTCAGGAGAGCGTTCACCGACAAACAACAGATAAAACGAAAGGCCCAGTCTTCCGACTGAGCCTT
TCGTTTTATTTGATGCCTGGCAGTTCCCTACTCTCGCG
Features (pLannotate 1.2.2; 13 found; start..end, strand, type, name):
     18..54      -  CDS            lacZα (fragment): LacZα fragment of β-galactosidase; lacZ fragment
    152..275     -  protein_bind   attR2: mutant version of attR; recombination site for the Gateway® LR reaction LR Clonase™
    281..994     +  CDS            mClover3: mClover3 is a basic (constitutively fluorescent) green/yellow fluorescent protein published in 2016, derived from Aequorea victoria. It is reported to be a rapidly-maturing monomer with high acid sensitivity.
    999..1019    -  protein_bind   attB3: mutant version of attB; core recombination site for the Gateway® BP reaction BP Clonase™
   1010..1095    -  protein_bind   attL1 (fragment): mutant version of attL; recombination site for the Gateway® LR reaction LR Clonase™
   1129..1151    +  misc_feature   MCS (fragment): pUC18/19 multiple cloning site
   1243..1266    +  promoter       Pc promoter (fragment): intI1 (promoter lies within the coding sequence); class 1 integron promoter
   1442..1498    +  CDS            GmR (fragment): gentamycin acetyltransferase; aacC1; confers resistance to gentamycin
   1505..2296    +  CDS            SmR: aminoglycoside adenylyltransferase (Murphy, 1985); aadA; confers resistance to spectinomycin and streptomycin
   2389..2977    +  rep_origin     ori: high-copy-number ColE1/pMB1/pBR322/pUC origin of replication
   3160..3252    +  CDS            lacI (fragment): lac repressor; lacI; The lac repressor binds to the lac operator to inhibit transcription in E. coli. This inhibition can be relieved by adding lactose or isopropyl-β-D-thiogalactopyranoside (IPTG).
   3307..3334    -  terminator     rrnB T2 terminator: transcription terminator T2 from the E. coli rrnB gene
   3466..3509    +  terminator     rrnB T1 terminator: Escherichia coli rrnB; transcription terminator T1 from the E. coli rrnB gene
