[The description below was written by a language model from this plasmid's Addgene catalogue record and pLannotate feature annotations shown in this document.]
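Description:
C232-E29: attB2r-mClover3-attB3 is a Gateway entry clone built on the pDonr234 donor backbone and intended for multisite (combinatorial) Gateway assembly in E. coli. It is a small, high-copy plasmid of about 3.5 kb that replicates from a ColE1/pUC-type origin and is selected with spectinomycin through the aadA aminoglycoside adenylyltransferase gene (annotated SmR). That gene sits downstream of fragments of a class 1 integron Pc promoter and a gentamicin acetyltransferase gene, which look like remnants of the cassette it came from. rrnB T1 and T2 terminators lie in the backbone near the recombination cassette, where they help insulate the insert from read-through transcription. The short lacZα, lacI and pUC MCS fragments appear to be backbone leftovers with no stated function.

The payload is the coding sequence of mClover3, a synthetic, monomeric green/yellow fluorescent protein derived from Aequorea victoria GFP. No promoter is annotated upstream of it, as expected for an entry clone that serves as a modular part rather than an expression construct. The name describes the insert as an attB2r/attB3 fragment. After BP recombination into the donor vector, the flanking sites are hybrid att sites, which the automated annotation labels as attR2 upstream and attB3 with an attL fragment downstream. The attL1 label probably reflects sequence similarity rather than true attL1 specificity.

In a multi-fragment LR reaction, these sites place mClover3 in the position immediately after a gene-of-interest entry clone. This yields an expression clone encoding a protein with mClover3 fused at its C terminus, useful for fluorescence-based detection or localisation. The destination vector and promoter are supplied by other components and are not specified in the record.
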