Addgene plasmid #162906: C232-E29: attB2r-mClover3-attB3
Purpose: Gateway attB2r/attB3 entry clone for construction of C-terminal mClover3 fusion proteins
Depositing lab: Dominic Esposito. Depositing organization: National Cancer Institute (NCI). Publication: Combinatorial assembly of clone libraries using site-specific recombination. Wall VE, Garvey LA, Mehalko JL, Procter LV, Esposito D. Methods Mol Biol. 2014;1116:193-208. doi: 10.1007/978-1-62703-764-8_14. PubMed 24395366.
Backbone
  Vector backbone: pDonr234
  Vector type: Synthetic Biology
Growth in bacteria
  Bacterial resistance: Spectinomycin, 50 μg/mL
  Growth temperature: 37°C
  Growth strain: DH5alpha
  Copy number: High Copy
Gene/Insert
  Gene/Insert name: monomeric Clover3 fluorescent protein (alt name: mClover3)
  Species: Synthetic
  Cloning method: Gateway Cloning
Terms and licenses: Academic/Nonprofit Terms; Industry Terms: Not Available to Industry
How to cite: C232-E29: attB2r-mClover3-attB3 was a gift from Dominic Esposito (Addgene plasmid # 162906 ; http://n2t.net/addgene:162906 ; RRID:Addgene_162906)
